>Addgene plasmid #160558 | pVD1 M1_3-pTRNA-scf 2.1 (GB2073) | addgene full sequence | sequence record 319296 | Addgene NGS Result
CTCATGTGCTCCCGCACCGACTCGGTGCCACTTTTTCAAGTTGATAACGGACTAGCCTTATTTTAACTTG
CTATTTCTAGCTCTAAAACTGAGACGGCGCGCGCCGTCTCTGCACCAGCCGGGAATCGAACCCGGGTCTG
TACCGTGGCAGGGTACTATTCTACCACTAGACCACTGGTGCTTTGTTCAATCGAGCGAGACGGGATCACT
AGTGAATTCGCGGCCGCCTGCAGGTCGACCATATGGGAGAGCTCCCAACGCGTTGGATGCATAGCTTGAG
TATTCTATAGTGTCACCTAAATAGCTTGGCGTAATCATGGTCATAGCTGTTTCCTGTGTGAAATTGTTAT
CCGCTCACAATTCCACACAACATACGAGCCGGAAGCATAAAGTGTAAAGCCTGGGGTGCCTAATGAGTGA
GCTAACTCACATTAATTGCGTTGCGCTCACTGCCCGCTTTCCAGTCGGGAAACCTGTCGTGCCAGCTGCA
TTAATGAATCGGCCAACGCGCGGGGAGAGGCGGTTTGCGTATTGGGCGCTCTTCCGCTTCCTCGCTCACT
GACTCGCTGCGCTCGGTCGTTCGGCTGCGGCGAGCGGTATCAGCTCACTCAAAGGCGGTAATACGGTTAT
CCACAGAATCAGGGGATAACGCAGGAAAGAACATGTGAGCAAAAGGCCAGCAAAAGGCCAGGAACCGTAA
AAAGGCCGCGTTGCTGGCGTTTTTCCATAGGCTCCGCCCCCCTGACGAGCATCACAAAAATCGACGCTCA
AGTCAGAGGTGGCGAAACCCGACAGGACTATAAAGATACCAGGCGTTTCCCCCTGGAAGCTCCCTCGTGC
GCTCTCCTGTTCCGACCCTGCCGCTTACCGGATACCTGTCCGCCTTTCTCCCTTCGGGAAGCGTGGCGCT
TTCTCATAGCTCACGCTGTAGGTATCTCAGTTCGGTGTAGGTCGTTCGCTCCAAGCTGGGCTGTGTGCAC
GAACCCCCCGTTCAGCCCGACCGCTGCGCCTTATCCGGTAACTATCGTCTTGAGTCCAACCCGGTAAGAC
ACGACTTATCGCCACTGGCAGCAGCCACTGGTAACAGGATTAGCAGAGCGAGGTATGTAGGCGGTGCTAC
AGAGTTCTTGAAGTGGTGGCCTAACTACGGCTACACTAGAAGAACAGTATTTGGTATCTGCGCTCTGCTG
AAGCCAGTTACCTTCGGAAAAAGAGTTGGTAGCTCTTGATCCGGCAAACAAACCACCGCTGGTAGCGGTG
GTTTTTTTGTTTGCAAGCAGCAGATTACGCGCAGAAAAAAAGGATCTCAAGAAGATCCTTTGATCTTTTC
TACGGGGTCTGACGCTCAGTGGAACGAAAACTCACGTTAAGGGATTTTGGTCATGAGATTATCAAAAAGG
ATCTTCACCTAGATCCTTTTAAATTAAAAATGAAGTTTTAAATCAATCTAAAGTATATATGAGTAAACTT
GGTCTGACAGTTACCAATGCTTAATCAGTGAGGCACCTATCTCAGCGATCTGTCTATTTCGTTCATCCAT
AGTTGCCTGACTCCCCGTCGTGTAGATAACTACGATACGGGAGGGCTTACCATCTGGCCCCAGTGCTGCA
ATGATACCGCGAGACCCACGCTCACCGGCTCCAGATTTATCAGCAATAAACCAGCCAGCCGGAAGGGCCG
AGCGCAGAAGTGGTCCTGCAACTTTATCCGCCTCCATCCAGTCTATTAATTGTTGCCGGGAAGCTAGAGT
AAGTAGTTCGCCAGTTAATAGTTTGCGCAACGTTGTTGCCATTGCTACAGGCATCGTGGTGTCACGCTCG
TCGTTTGGTATGGCTTCATTCAGCTCCGGTTCCCAACGATCAAGGCGAGTTACATGATCCCCCATGTTGT
GCAAAAAAGCGGTTAGCTCCTTCGGTCCTCCGATCGTTGTCAGAAGTAAGTTGGCCGCAGTGTTATCACT
CATGGTTATGGCAGCACTGCATAATTCTCTTACTGTCATGCCATCCGTAAGATGCTTTTCTGTGACTGGT
GAGTACTCAACCAAGTCATTCTGAGAATAGTGTATGCGGCGACCGAGTTGCTCTTGCCCGGCGTCAATAC
GGGATAATACCGCGCCACATAGCAGAACTTTAAAAGTGCTCATCATTGGAAAACGTTCTTCGGGGCGAAA
ACTCTCAAGGATCTTACCGCTGTTGAGATCCAGTTCGATGTAACCCACTCGTGCACCCAACTGATCTTCA
GCATCTTTTACTTTCACCAGCGTTTCTGGGTGAGCAAAAACAGGAAGGCAAAATGCCGCAAAAAAGGGAA
TAAGGGCGACACGGAAATGTTGAATACTCATACTCTTCCTTTTTCAATATTATTGAAGCATTTATCAGGG
TTATTGTCTCATGAGCGGATACATATTTGAATGTATTTAGAAAAATAAACAAATAGGGGTTCCGCGCACA
TTTCCCCGAAAAGTGCCACCTGATGCGGTGTGAAATACCGCACAGATGCGTAAGGAGAAAATACCGCATC
AGGAAATTGTAAGCGTTAATATTTTGTTAAAATTCGCGTTAAATTTTTGTTAAATCAGCTCATTTTTTAA
CCAATAGGCCGAAATCGGCAAAATCCCTTATAAATCAAAAGAATAGACCGAGATAGGGT
[37 nt withheld, positions 2650-2686]
AAAGAACGTGGACTCCAACGTCAAAGG
[49 nt withheld, positions 2714-2762]
T
[91 nt withheld, positions 2764-2854]
G
[124 nt withheld, positions 2856-2979]
CCATTCGCCATTCAGGCTGCGCAACTGTTGGGAAGGGCGATCGGTGCGGGCCTCTTCGCTATTACGCCAG
CTGGCGAAAGGGGGATGTGCTGCAAGGCGATTAAGTTGGGTAACGCCAGGGTTTTCCCAGTCACGACGTT
GTAAAACGACGGCCAGTGAATTGTAATACGACTCACTATAGGGCGAATTGGGCCCGACGTCGCATGCTCC
CGGCCGCCATGGCGGCCGCGGGAATTCGATTCCCGTCTCGCTCAGGGAAGACTCCCCAGTGACTGTGGGA
GTCGCACATGGGTGATTC
Features (pLannotate 1.2.2; 15 found; start..end, strand, type, name):
     14..89      -  misc_RNA       gRNA scaffold: guide RNA scaffold for the Streptococcus pyogenes CRISPR/Cas9 system
    110..180     -  ncRNA          tRNA: Accession: RF00005 - tRNA
    210..272     -  CDS            VESPI_VESMG (fragment): Experimental evidence at protein level: Swiss-Prot protein existence level 1. Shows contractile activity on isolated ileum smooth muscle. From Vespa magnifica (Hornet).
    284..302     -  promoter       SP6 promoter: promoter for bacteriophage SP6 RNA polymerase
    344..360     -  protein_bind   lac operator: The lac repressor binds to the lac operator to inhibit transcription in E. coli. This inhibition can be relieved by adding lactose or isopropyl-β-D-thiogalactopyranoside (IPTG). lac repressor encoded by lacI
    368..398     -  promoter       lac promoter: promoter for the E. coli lac operon
    413..434     -  protein_bind   CAP binding site: CAP binding activates transcription in the presence of cAMP. E. coli catabolite activator protein
    447..539     -  CDS            lacI (fragment): lac repressor; lacI; The lac repressor binds to the lac operator to inhibit transcription in E. coli. This inhibition can be relieved by adding lactose or isopropyl-β-D-thiogalactopyranoside (IPTG).
    722..1310    -  rep_origin     ori: high-copy-number ColE1/pMB1/pBR322/pUC origin of replication
   1481..2341    -  CDS            AmpR: β-lactamase; bla; confers resistance to ampicillin, carbenicillin, and related antibiotics
   2342..2446    -  promoter       AmpR promoter: bla
   2473..2523    +  misc_feature   bom (fragment): basis of mobility region from pBR322
   2551..2979    -  rep_origin     f1 ori (sequence partly withheld): f1 bacteriophage origin of replication; arrow indicates direction of (+) strand synthesis
   2983..3140    -  CDS            lacZα (fragment): LacZα fragment of β-galactosidase; lacZ fragment
   3143..3161    +  promoter       T7 promoter: promoter for bacteriophage T7 RNA polymerase
