[The description below was written by a language model from this plasmid's Addgene catalogue record and pLannotate feature annotations shown in this document.]
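Description:
pVD1 M1_3-pTRNA-scf 2.1 (GB2073) is a small (about 3.3 kb) high-copy E. coli parts plasmid from the GoldenBraid plant cloning system, classed as a CRISPR vector. Its pVD1 backbone is a self-made derivative of pGEM-T Easy. It carries a ColE1/pUC-type origin, an f1 phage origin, and the β-lactamase gene with its own promoter for ampicillin selection. Remnants of the lac promoter/operator and lacZα region flank the cloning site, as do T7 and SP6 promoters, which serve here as sequencing primer sites. A short hornet peptide match and the lacI and bom fragments in the feature table are most likely automated-annotation artefacts or backbone remnants rather than functional elements.

The 239 bp insert has no promoter of its own and is not an expression unit. It is a template part that combines a tRNA sequence with a Streptococcus pyogenes Cas9 guide RNA scaffold. According to the record, this is the "2.1" scRNA scaffold version bearing MS2 aptamers, which allow MS2 coat protein fusions to be recruited to a Cas9-bound guide, although the annotation itself marks only the generic scaffold. Internal BsaI and BsmBI sites were removed. The BsaI sites used for cloning were destroyed, and the insert is released with BsmBI.

The part is combined with GBoligomers, presumably the target-specific spacer oligonucleotides, to build the first position (M1_3) of a polycistronic tRNA-gRNA array. In such arrays, endogenous tRNA processing releases the individual guides. The finished array is transcribed from a U6-26 or U6-1 promoter supplied by other parts. The associated work concerns programmable dCas9-based transcriptional activation in plants.
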