Addgene plasmid #160558: pVD1 M1_3-pTRNA-scf 2.1 (GB2073)
Purpose: tRNA and scaffold 2.1scRNA aptamer Ms2 for the assembly of GBoligomers for the first position (positon [M1_3]) of a polycistronic tRNA-gRNA regulated by the U6-26 or U6-1 promoter.
Depositing lab: Diego Orzaez. Depositing organization: Agencia Estatal Consejo Superior de Investigaciones Científicas, M.P. Publication: Strong gene activation in plants with genome-wide specificity using a new orthogonal CRISPR/Cas9-based programmable transcriptional activator. Selma S, Bernabe-Orts JM, Vazquez-Vilar M, Diego-Martin B, Ajenjo M, Garcia-Carpintero V, Granell A, Orzaez D. Plant Biotechnol J. 2019 Sep;17(9):1703-1705. doi: 10.1111/pbi.13138. Epub 2019 May 23. PubMed 31034138.
Backbone
  Vector backbone: pVD1
  Backbone manufacturer: self-made; derived from pGEMT-Easy manufactured by Promega
  Vector type: CRISPR
Growth in bacteria
  Bacterial resistance: Ampicillin, 100 μg/mL
  Growth temperature: 37°C
  Growth strain: DH5alpha
  Copy number: High Copy
Gene/Insert
  Gene/Insert name: M1_3-pTRNA-scf 2.1
  Species: Unspecified
  Insert size (bp): 239
  Mutation: BsaI and BsmBI sites removed
  Cloning method: Restriction Enzyme; 5′ cloning site BsaI (destroyed during cloning); 3′ cloning site BsaI (destroyed during cloning)
  Sequencing primers: 5′ T7; 3′ SP6
Terms and licenses: Academic/Nonprofit Terms; Industry Terms: Not Available to Industry
Depositor comments: Compatible with GoldenBraid; insert can be released with BsmBI
How to cite: pVD1 M1_3-pTRNA-scf 2.1 (GB2073) was a gift from Diego Orzaez (Addgene plasmid # 160558 ; http://n2t.net/addgene:160558 ; RRID:Addgene_160558)
